>Addgene plasmid #136048 | PLKO.1-STAU1-CDS | depositor full sequence | sequence record 263004 | PLKO.1-STAU1-CDS sequence 8901 bps
TTGGGGTTGCGCCTTTTCCAAGGCAGCCCTGGGTTTGCGCAGGGACGCGGCTGCTCTGGGCGTGGTTCCG
GGAAACGCAGCGGCGCCGACCCTGGGTCTCGCACATTCTTCACGTCCGTTCGCAGCGTCACCCGGATCTT
CGCCGCTACCCTTGTGGGCCCCCCGGCGACGCTTCCTGCTCCGCCCCTAAGTCGGGAAGGTTCCTTGCGG
TTCGCGGCGTGCCGGACGTGACAAACGGAAGCCGCACGTCTCACTAGTACCCTCGCAGACGGACAGCGCC
AGGGAGCAATGGCAGCGCGCCGACCGCGATGGGCTGTGGCCAATAGCGGCTGCTCAGCAGGGCGCGCCGA
GAGCAGCGGCCGGGAAGGGGCGGTGCGGGAGGCGGGGTGTGGGGCGGTAGTGTGGGCCCTGTTCCTGCCC
GCGCGGTGTTCCGCATTCTGCAAGCCTCCGGAGCGCACGTCGGCAGTCGGCTCCCTCGTTGACCGAATCA
CCGACCTCTCTCCCCAGGGGGATCCACCGGAGCTTACCATGACCGAGTACAAGCCCACGGTGCGCCTCGC
CACCCGCGACGACGTCCCCAGGGCCGTACGCACCCTCGCCGCCGCGTTCGCCGACTACCCCGCCACGCGC
CACACCGTCGATCCGGACCGCCACATCGAGCGGGTCACCGAGCTGCAAGAACTCTTCCTCACGCGCGTCG
GGCTCGACATCGGCAAGGTGTGGGTCGCGGACGACGGCGCCGCGGTGGCGGTCTGGACCACGCCGGAGAG
CGTCGAAGCGGGGGCGGTGTTCGCCGAGATCGGCCCGCGCATGGCCGAGTTGAGCGGTTCCCGGCTGGCC
GCGCAGCAACAGATGGAAGGCCTCCTGGCGCCGCACCGGCCCAAGGAGCCCGCGTGGTTCCTGGCCACCG
TCGGCGTCTCGCCCGACCACCAGGGCAAGGGTCTGGGCAGCGCCGTCGTGCTCCCCGGAGTGGAGGCGGC
CGAGCGCGCCGGGGTGCCCGCCTTCCTGGAGACCTCCGCGCCCCGCAACCTCCCCTTCTACGAGCGGCTC
GGCTTCACCGTCACCGCCGACGTCGAGGTGCCCGAAGGACCGCGCACCTGGTGCATGACCCGCAAGCCCG
GTGCCTGACGCCCGCCCCACGACCCGCAGCGCCCGACCGAAAGGAGCGCACGACCCCATGCATCGGTACC
TTTAAGACCAATGACTTACAAGGCAGCTGTAGATCTTAGCCACTTTTTAAAAGAAAAGGGGGGACTGGAA
GGGCTAATTCACTCCCAACGAAGACAAGATCTGCTTTTTGCTTGTACTGGGTCTCTCTGGTTAGACCAGA
TCTGAGCCTGGGAGCTCTCTGGCTAACTAGGGAACCCACTGCTTAAGCCTCAATAAAGCTTGCCTTGAGT
GCTTCAAGTAGTGTGTGCCCGTCTGTTGTGTGACTCTGGTAACTAGAGATCCCTCAGACCCTTTTAGTCA
GTGTGGAAAATCTCTAGCAGTAGTAGTTCATGTCATCTTATTATTCAGTATTTATAACTTGCAAAGAAAT
GAATATCAGAGAGTGAGAGGAACTTGTTTATTGCAGCTTATAATGGTTACAAATAAAGCAATAGCATCAC
AAATTTCACAAATAAAGCATTTTTTTCACTGCATTCTAGTTGTGGTTTGTCCAAACTCATCAATGTATCT
TATCATGTCTGGCTCTAGCTATCCCGCCCCTAACTCCGCCCATCCCGCCCCTAACTCCGCCCAGTTCCGC
CCATTCTCCGCCCCATGGCTGACTAATTTTTTTTATTTATGCAGAGGCCGAGGCCGCCTCGGCCTCTGAG
CTATTCCAGAAGTAGTGAGGAGGCTTTTTTGGAGGCCTAGGGACGTACCCAATTCGCCCTATAGTGAGTC
GTATTACGCGCGCTCACTGGCCGTCGTTTTACAACGTCGTGACTGGGAAAACCCTGGCGTTACCCAACTT
AATCGCCTTGCAGCACATCCCCCTTTCGCCAGCTGGCGTAATAGCGAAGAGGCCCGCACCGATCGCCCTT
CCCAACAGTTGCGCAGCCTGAATGGCGAATGGG
[124 nt withheld, positions 2064-2187]
C
[91 nt withheld, positions 2189-2279]
A
[49 nt withheld, positions 2281-2329]
CCTTTGACGTTGGAGTCCACGTTCTTT
[37 nt withheld, positions 2357-2393]
ACCCTATCTCGGTCTATTCTTTTGATTTATAAGGGATTTTGCCGATTTCGGCCTATTGGTTAAAAAATGA
GCTGATTTAACAAAAATTTAACGCGAATTTTAACAAAATATTAACGCTTACAATTTAGGTGGCACTTTTC
GGGGAAATGTGCGCGGAACCCCTATTTGTTTATTTTTCTAAATACATTCAAATATGTATCCGCTCATGAG
ACAATAACCCTGATAAATGCTTCAATAATATTGAAAAAGGAAGAGTATGAGTATTCAACATTTCCGTGTC
GCCCTTATTCCCTTTTTTGCGGCATTTTGCCTTCCTGTTTTTGCTCACCCAGAAACGCTGGTGAAAGTAA
AAGATGCTGAAGATCAGTTGGGTGCACGAGTGGGTTACATCGAACTGGATCTCAACAGCGGTAAGATCCT
TGAGAGTTTTCGCCCCGAAGAACGTTTTCCAATGATGAGCACTTTTAAAGTTCTGCTATGTGGCGCGGTA
TTATCCCGTATTGACGCCGGGCAAGAGCAACTCGGTCGCCGCATACACTATTCTCAGAATGACTTGGTTG
AGTACTCACCAGTCACAGAAAAGCATCTTACGGATGGCATGACAGTAAGAGAATTATGCAGTGCTGCCAT
AACCATGAGTGATAACACTGCGGCCAACTTACTTCTGACAACGATCGGAGGACCGAAGGAGCTAACCGCT
TTTTTGCACAACATGGGGGATCATGTAACTCGCCTTGATCGTTGGGAACCGGAGCTGAATGAAGCCATAC
CAAACGACGAGCGTGACACCACGATGCCTGTAGCAATGGCAACAACGTTGCGCAAACTATTAACTGGCGA
ACTACTTACTCTAGCTTCCCGGCAACAATTAATAGACTGGATGGAGGCGGATAAAGTTGCAGGACCACTT
CTGCGCTCGGCCCTTCCGGCTGGCTGGTTTATTGCTGATAAATCTGGAGCCGGTGAGCGTGGGTCTCGCG
GTATCATTGCAGCACTGGGGCCAGATGGTAAGCCCTCCCGTATCGTAGTTATCTACACGACGGGGAGTCA
GGCAACTATGGATGAACGAAATAGACAGATCGCTGAGATAGGTGCCTCACTGATTAAGCATTGGTAACTG
TCAGACCAAGTTTACTCATATATACTTTAGATTGATTTAAAACTTCATTTTTAATTTAAAAGGATCTAGG
TGAAGATCCTTTTTGATAATCTCATGACCAAAATCCCTTAACGTGAGTTTTCGTTCCACTGAGCGTCAGA
CCCCGTAGAAAAGATCAAAGGATCTTCTTGAGATCCTTTTTTTCTGCGCGTAATCTGCTGCTTGCAAACA
AAAAAACCACCGCTACCAGCGGTGGTTTGTTTGCCGGATCAAGAGCTACCAACTCTTTTTCCGAAGGTAA
CTGGCTTCAGCAGAGCGCAGATACCAAATACTGTTCTTCTAGTGTAGCCGTAGTTAGGCCACCACTTCAA
GAACTCTGTAGCACCGCCTACATACCTCGCTCTGCTAATCCTGTTACCAGTGGCTGCTGCCAGTGGCGAT
AAGTCGTGTCTTACCGGGTTGGACTCAAGACGATAGTTACCGGATAAGGCGCAGCGGTCGGGCTGAACGG
GGGGTTCGTGCACACAGCCCAGCTTGGAGCGAACGACCTACACCGAACTGAGATACCTACAGCGTGAGCT
ATGAGAAAGCGCCACGCTTCCCGAAGGGAGAAAGGCGGACAGGTATCCGGTAAGCGGCAGGGTCGGAACA
GGAGAGCGCACGAGGGAGCTTCCAGGGGGAAACGCCTGGTATCTTTATAGTCCTGTCGGGTTTCGCCACC
TCTGACTTGAGCGTCGATTTTTGTGATGCTCGTCAGGGGGGCGGAGCCTATGGAAAAACGCCAGCAACGC
GGCCTTTTTACGGTTCCTGGCCTTTTGCTGGCCTTTTGCTCACATGTTCTTTCCTGCGTTATCCCCTGAT
TCTGTGGATAACCGTATTACCGCCTTTGAGTGAGCTGATACCGCTCGCCGCAGCCGAACGACCGAGCGCA
GCGAGTCAGTGAGCGAGGAAGCGGAAGAGCGCCCAATACGCAAACCGCCTCTCCCCGCGCGTTGGCCGAT
TCATTAATGCAGCTGGCACGACAGGTTTCCCGACTGGAAAGCGGGCAGTGAGCGCAACGCAATTAATGTG
AGTTAGCTCACTCATTAGGCACCCCAGGCTTTACACTTTATGCTTCCGGCTCGTATGTTGTGTGGAATTG
TGAGCGGATAACAATTTCACACAGGAAACAGCTATGACCATGATTACGCCAAGCGCGCAATTAACCCTCA
CTAAAGGGAACAAAAGCTGGAGCTGCAAGCTTAATGTAGTCTTATGCAATACTCTTGTAGTCTTGCAACA
TGGTAACGATGAGTTAGCAACATGCCTTACAAGGAGAGAAAAAGCACCGTGCATGCCGATTGGTGGAAGT
AAGGTGGTACGATCGTGCCTTATTAGGAAGGCAACAGACGGGTCTGACATGGATTGGACGAACCACTGAA
TTGCCGCATTGCAGAGATATTGTATTTAAGTGCCTAGCTCGATACATAAACGGGTCTCTCTGGTTAGACC
AGATCTGAGCCTGGGAGCTCTCTGGCTAACTAGGGAACCCACTGCTTAAGCCTCAATAAAGCTTGCCTTG
AGTGCTTCAAGTAGTGTGTGCCCGTCTGTTGTGTGACTCTGGTAACTAGAGATCCCTCAGACCCTTTTAG
TCAGTGTGGAAAATCTCTAGCAGTGGCGCCCGAACAGGGACTTGAAAGCGAAAGGGAAACCAGAGGAGCT
CTCTCGACGCAGGACTCGGCTTGCTGAAGCGCGCACGGCAAGAGGCGAGGGGCGGCGACTGGTGAGTACG
CCAAAAATTTTGACTAGCGGAGGCTAGAAGGAGAGAGATGGGTGCGAGAGCGTCAGTATTAAGCGGGGGA
GAATTAGATCGCGATGGGAAAAAATTCGGTTAAGGCCAGGGGGAAAGAAAAAATATAAATTAAAACATAT
AGTATGGGCAAGCAGGGAGCTAGAACGATTCGCAGTTAATCCTGGCCTGTTAGAAACATCAGAAGGCTGT
AGACAAATACTGGGACAGCTACAACCATCCCTTCAGACAGGATCAGAAGAACTTAGATCATTATATAATA
CAGTAGCAACCCTCTATTGTGTGCATCAAAGGATAGAGATAAAAGACACCAAGGAAGCTTTAGACAAGAT
AGAGGAAGAGCAAAACAAAAGTAAGACCACCGCACAGCAAGCGGCCGCTGATCTTCAGACCTGGAGGAGG
AGATATGAGGGACAATTGGAGAAGTGAATTATATAAATATAAAGTAGTAAAAATTGAACCATTAGGAGTA
GCACCCACCAAGGCAAAGAGAAGAGTGGTGCAGAGAGAAAAAAGAGCAGTGGGAATAGGAGCTTTGTTCC
TTGGGTTCTTGGGAGCAGCAGGAAGCACTATGGGCGCAGCGTCAATGACGCTGACGGTACAGGCCAGACA
ATTATTGTCTGGTATAGTGCAGCAGCAGAACAATTTGCTGAGGGCTATTGAGGCGCAACAGCATCTGTTG
CAACTCACAGTCTGGGGCATCAAGCAGCTCCAGGCAAGAATCCTGGCTGTGGAAAGATACCTAAAGGATC
AACAGCTCCTGGGGATTTGGGGTTGCTCTGGAAAACTCATTTGCACCACTGCTGTGCCTTGGAATGCTAG
TTGGAGTAATAAATCTCTGGAACAGATTTGGAATCACACGACCTGGATGGAGTGGGACAGAGAAATTAAC
AATTACACAAGCTTAATACACTCCTTAATTGAAGAATCGCAAAACCAGCAAGAAAAGAATGAACAAGAAT
TATTGGAATTAGATAAATGGGCAAGTTTGTGGAATTGGTTTAACATAACAAATTGGCTGTGGTATATAAA
ATTATTCATAATGATAGTAGGAGGCTTGGTAGGTTTAAGAATAGTTTTTGCTGTACTTTCTATAGTGAAT
AGAGTTAGGCAGGGATATTCACCATTATCGTTTCAGACCCACCTCCCAACCCCGAGGGGACCCGACAGGC
CCGAAGGAATAGAAGAAGAAGGTGGAGAGAGAGACAGAGACAGATCCATTCGATTAGTGAACGGATCTCG
ACGGTATCGATCACGAGACTAGCCTCGAGCGGCCGCCCCCTTCACCGAGGGCCTATTTCCCATGATTCCT
TCATATTTGCATATACGATACAAGGCTGTTAGAGAGATAATTGGAATTAATTTGACTGTAAACACAAAGA
TATTAGTACAAAATACGTGACGTAGAAAGTAATAATTTCTTGGGTAGTTTGCAGTTTTAAAATTATGTTT
TAAAATGGACTATCATATGCTTACCGTAACTTGAAAGTATTTCGATTTCTTGGCTTTATATATCTTGTGG
AAAGGACGAAACACCGGTGTGTTGTAAATGAGCACACAAAATACACATGCTAAAATATTATATTCTATGA
CCTTTATAAAATCAACCAAAATCTTCTTTTTAATAACTTTAGTATCAATAATTAGAATTTTTATGTTCCT
TTTTGCAAACTTTTAATAAAAATGAGCAAAATAAAAAAACGCTAGTTTTAGTAACTCGCGTTGTTTTCTT
CACCTTTAATAATAGCTACTCCACCACTTGTTCCTAAGCGGTCAGCTCCTGCTTCAATCATTTTTTGAGC
ATCTTCAAATGTTCTAACTCCACCAGCTGCTTTAACTAAAGCATTGTCTTTAACAACTGACTTCATTAGT
TTAACATCTTCAAATGTTGCACCTGATTTTGAAAATCCTGTTGATGTTTTAACAAATTCTAATCCAGCTT
CAACAGCTATTTCACAAGCTTTCATGATTTCTTCTTTTGTTAATAAACAATTTTCCATAATACATTTAAC
AACATGTGATCCAGCTGCTTTTTTTACAGCTTTCATGTCTTCTAAAACTAATTCATAATTTTTGTCTTTT
AATGCACCAATATTTAATACCATATCAATTTCTGTTGCACCATCTTTAATTGCTTCAGAAACTTCGAATG
CTTTTGTAGCTGTTGTGCATGCACCTAGAGGAAAACCTACAACATTTGTTATTCCTACATTTGTGCCTTT
TAATAATTCTTTACAATAGCTTGTTCAATATGAATTAACACAAACTGTTGCAAAATCAAATTCAATTGCT
TCATCACATAATTGTTTAATTTCAGCTTTCGTAGCATCTTGTTTTAATAATGTGTGATCTATATATTTGT
TTAGTTTCATTTTTTCTCCTATATATTCATTTTTAATTTTAATTCTTTAATAATTTCGTCTACTTTAACT
TTAGCGTTTTGAACAGATTCACCAACACCTATAAAATAAATTTTTAGTTTAGGTTCAGTTCCACTTGGGC
GAACAGCAAATCATGACTTATCTTCTAAATAAAATTTTAGTAAGTCTTGTCCTGGCATATTATACATTCC
ATCGATGTAGTCTTCAACATTAACAACTTTAAGTCCAGCAATTTGAGTTAAGGGTGTTGCTCTCAATGAT
TTCATTAATGGTTCAATTTTTAATTTCTTTTCTTCTGGTTTAAAATTCAAGTTTAAAGTGAAAGTGTAAT
ATGCACCCATTTCTTTAAATAAATCTTCTAAATAGTCTACTAATGTTTTATTTTGTTTTTTATAAAATCA
AGCAGCCTCTGCTATTAATATAGAAGCTTGTATTCCATCTTTATCTCTAGCTGAGTCATCAATTACATAT
CCATAACTTTCTTCATAAGCAAAAACAAAATTTAATCCGTTATCTTCTTCTTTAGCAATTTCTCTACCCA
TTCATTTAAATCCAGTTAAAGTTTTTACAATATTAACTCCATATTTTTCATGAGCGATTCTATCACCCAA
ATCACTTGTTACAAAACTTGAATATAGAGCCGGATTTTTTGGAATGCTATTTAAGCGTTTTAGATTTGAT
AATTTTCAATCAATTAAAATTGGTCCTGTTTGATTTCCATCTAATCTTACAAAATGACCATCATGTTTTA
TTGCCATTCCAAATCTGTCAGCATCTGGGTCATTCATAATAATAATATCTGCATCATGTTTAATACCATA
TTCAAGCGGTATTTTTCATGCAGGATCAAATTCTGGATTTGGATTTACAACATTTTTAAATGTTTCATCT
TCAAATGCATGCTCTTCAACCTCAATAACGTTATATCCTGATTCACGTAATATTTTTGGGGTAAATTTAG
TTCCTGTTCCATTAACTGCGCTAAAAATAATTTTTAAATCTTTTTTAGCTTCTTGCTCTTTTTTGTAGAA
TTCTCGACCTCGAGACAAATGGCAGTATTCATCCACAATTTTAAAAGAAAAGGGGGGATTGGGGGGTACA
GTGCAGGGGAAAGAATAGTAGACATAATAGCAACAGACATACAAACTAAAGAATTACAAAAACAAATTAC
AAAAATTCAAAATTTTCGGGTTTATTACAGGGACAGCAGAGATCCACTTTGGCCGCGGCTCGAGGGGG
Features (pLannotate 1.2.2; 26 found; start..end, strand, type, name):
    529..1128    +  CDS            PuroR: puromycin N-acetyltransferase; pac from Streptomyces alboniger; confers resistance to puromycin
   1171..1254    +  CDS            nef (fragment): NEF_HV1Z2 - Experimental evidence at protein level: Swiss-Prot protein existence level 1. Extracellular Nef protein targets CD4(+) T-lymphocytes for apoptosis by interacting with CXCR4 surface receptors. From Human immunodeficiency virus type 1 group M subtype D (isolate Z2/CDC-Z34) (HIV-1).
   1256..1489    +  LTR            3' LTR (ΔU3): self-inactivating 3' long terminal repeat (LTR) from HIV-1
   1561..1682    +  polyA_signal   SV40 poly(A) signal: SV40 polyadenylation signal
   1722..1857    +  rep_origin     SV40 ori: SV40 origin of replication
   1878..1896    -  promoter       T7 promoter: promoter for bacteriophage T7 RNA polymerase
   1904..2059    +  CDS            lacZα (fragment): LacZα fragment of β-galactosidase; lacZ fragment
   2064..2492    +  rep_origin     f1 ori (sequence partly withheld): f1 bacteriophage origin of replication; arrow indicates direction of (+) strand synthesis
   2545..2649    +  promoter       AmpR promoter: bla
   2650..3510    +  CDS            AmpR: β-lactamase; bla; confers resistance to ampicillin, carbenicillin, and related antibiotics
   3681..4269    +  rep_origin     ori: high-copy-number ColE1/pMB1/pBR322/pUC origin of replication
   4452..4544    +  CDS            lacI (fragment): lac repressor; lacI; The lac repressor binds to the lac operator to inhibit transcription in E. coli. This inhibition can be relieved by adding lactose or isopropyl-β-D-thiogalactopyranoside (IPTG).
   4557..4578    +  protein_bind   CAP binding site: CAP binding activates transcription in the presence of cAMP. E. coli catabolite activator protein
   4593..4623    +  promoter       lac promoter: promoter for the E. coli lac operon
   4631..4647    +  protein_bind   lac operator: The lac repressor binds to the lac operator to inhibit transcription in E. coli. This inhibition can be relieved by adding lactose or isopropyl-β-D-thiogalactopyranoside (IPTG). lac repressor encoded by lacI
   4692..4710    +  promoter       T3 promoter: promoter for bacteriophage T3 RNA polymerase
   4738..4964    +  promoter       RSV promoter: Rous sarcoma virus enhancer/promoter
   4965..5145    +  LTR            5' LTR (truncated): truncated 5' long terminal repeat (LTR) from HIV-1
   5192..5317    +  misc_feature   HIV-1 Ψ: packaging signal of human immunodeficiency virus type 1
   5301..5664    +  CDS            HIV-1 gag (fragment): gag protein from human immunodeficiency virus 1; gag
   5810..6043    +  misc_feature   RRE: The Rev response element (RRE) of HIV-1 allows for Rev-dependent mRNA export from the nucleus to the cytoplasm.
   6420..6520    +  CDS            Rev (fragment): human immunodeficiency virus 1 (HIV-1) Rev protein; rev; enhances nuclear export of unspliced and incompletely spliced viral mRNAs
   6570..6810    +  promoter       U6 promoter: RNA polymerase III promoter for human U6 snRNA
   6994..7653    -  CDS            deoC1: DEOC1_STAAN - Also known as dra. Experimental evidence at protein level: Swiss-Prot protein existence level 1. Catalyzes a reversible aldol reaction between acetaldehyde and D-glyceraldehyde 3-phosphate to generate 2-deoxy-D-ribose 5- phosphate. From Staphylococcus aureus (strain N315).
   8732..8849    +  misc_feature   cPPT/CTS: central polypurine tract and central termination sequence of HIV-1
   8898..507     +  promoter       hPGK promoter (across the origin): human phosphoglycerate kinase 1 promoter
