>Addgene plasmid #136048 | PLKO.1-STAU1-CDS | addgene full sequence | sequence record 269421 | Addgene NGS Result
GACCTACACCGAACTGAGATACCTACAGCGTGAGCTATGAGAAAGCGCCACGCTTCCCGAAGGGAGAAAG
GCGGACAGGTATCCGGTAAGCGGCAGGGTCGGAACAGGAGAGCGCACGAGGGAGCTTCCAGGGGGAAACG
CCTGGTATCTTTATAGTCCTGTCGGGTTTCGCCACCTCTGACTTGAGCGTCGATTTTTGTGATGCTCGTC
AGGGGGGCGGAGCCTATGGAAAAACGCCAGCAACGCGGCCTTTTTACGGTTCCTGGCCTTTTGCTGGCCT
TTTGCTCACATGTTCTTTCCTGCGTTATCCCCTGATTCTGTGGATAACCGTATTACCGCCTTTGAGTGAG
CTGATACCGCTCGCCGCAGCCGAACGACCGAGCGCAGCGAGTCAGTGAGCGAGGAAGCGGAAGAGCGCCC
AATACGCAAACCGCCTCTCCCCGCGCGTTGGCCGATTCATTAATGCAGCTGGCACGACAGGTTTCCCGAC
TGGAAAGCGGGCAGTGAGCGCAACGCAATTAATGTGAGTTAGCTCACTCATTAGGCACCCCAGGCTTTAC
ACTTTATGCTTCCGGCTCGTATGTTGTGTGGAATTGTGAGCGGATAACAATTTCACACAGGAAACAGCTA
TGACCATGATTACGCCAAGCGCGCAATTAACCCTCACTAAAGGGAACAAAAGCTGGAGCTGCAAGCTTAA
TGTAGTCTTATGCAATACTCTTGTAGTCTTGCAACATGGTAACGATGAGTTAGCAACATGCCTTACAAGG
AGAGAAAAAGCACCGTGCATGCCGATTGGTGGAAGTAAGGTGGTACGATCGTGCCTTATTAGGAAGGCAA
CAGACGGGTCTGACATGGATTGGACGAACCACTGAATTGCCGCATTGCAGAGATATTGTATTTAAGTGCC
TAGCTCGATACATAAACGGGTCTCTCTGGTTAGACCAGATCTGAGCCTGGGAGCTCTCTGGCTAACTAGG
GAACCCACTGCTTAAGCCTCAATAAAGCTTGCCTTGAGTGCTTCAAGTAGTGTGTGCCCGTCTGTTGTGT
GACTCTGGTAACTAGAGATCCCTCAGACCCTTTTAGTCAGTGTGGAAAATCTCTAGCAGTGGCGCCCGAA
CAGGGACTTGAAAGCGAAAGGGAAACCAGAGGAGCTCTCTCGACGCAGGACTCGGCTTGCTGAAGCGCGC
ACGGCAAGAGGCGAGGGGCGGCGACTGGTGAGTACGCCAAAAATTTTGACTAGCGGAGGCTAGAAGGAGA
GAGATGGGTGCGAGAGCGTCAGTATTAAGCGGGGGAGAATTAGATCGCGATGGGAAAAAATTCGGTTAAG
GCCAGGGGGAAAGAAAAAATATAAATTAAAACATATAGTATGGGCAAGCAGGGAGCTAGAACGATTCGCA
GTTAATCCTGGCCTGTTAGAAACATCAGAAGGCTGTAGACAAATACTGGGACAGCTACAACCATCCCTTC
AGACAGGATCAGAAGAACTTAGATCATTATATAATACAGTAGCAACCCTCTATTGTGTGCATCAAAGGAT
AGAGATAAAAGACACCAAGGAAGCTTTAGACAAGATAGAGGAAGAGCAAAACAAAAGTAAGACCACCGCA
CAGCAAGCGGCCGCTGATCTTCAGACCTGGAGGAGGAGATATGAGGGACAATTGGAGAAGTGAATTATAT
AAATATAAAGTAGTAAAAATTGAACCATTAGGAGTAGCACCCACCAAGGCAAAGAGAAGAGTGGTGCAGA
GAGAAAAAAGAGCAGTGGGAATAGGAGCTTTGTTCCTTGGGTTCTTGGGAGCAGCAGGAAGCACTATGGG
CGCAGCGTCAATGACGCTGACGGTACAGGCCAGACAATTATTGTCTGGTATAGTGCAGCAGCAGAACAAT
TTGCTGAGGGCTATTGAGGCGCAACAGCATCTGTTGCAACTCACAGTCTGGGGCATCAAGCAGCTCCAGG
CAAGAATCCTGGCTGTGGAAAGATACCTAAAGGATCAACAGCTCCTGGGGATTTGGGGTTGCTCTGGAAA
ACTCATTTGCACCACTGCTGTGCCTTGGAATGCTAGTTGGAGTAATAAATCTCTGGAACAGATTTGGAAT
CACACGACCTGGATGGAGTGGGACAGAGAAATTAACAATTACACAAGCTTAATACACTCCTTAATTGAAG
AATCGCAAAACCAGCAAGAAAAGAATGAACAAGAATTATTGGAATTAGATAAATGGGCAAGTTTGTGGAA
TTGGTTTAACATAACAAATTGGCTGTGGTATATAAAATTATTCATAATGATAGTAGGAGGCTTGGTAGGT
TTAAGAATAGTTTTTGCTGTACTTTCTATAGTGAATAGAGTTAGGCAGGGATATTCACCATTATCGTTTC
AGACCCACCTCCCAACCCCGAGGGGACCCGACAGGCCCGAAGGAATAGAAGAAGAAGGTGGAGAGAGAGA
CAGAGACAGATCCATTCGATTAGTGAACGGATCTCGACGGTATCGATCACGAGACTAGCCTCGAGCGGCC
GCCCCCTTCACCGAGGGCCTATTTCCCATGATTCCTTCATATTTGCATATACGATACAAGGCTGTTAGAG
AGATAATTGGAATTAATTTGACTGTAAACACAAAGATATTAGTACAAAATACGTGACGTAGAAAGTAATA
ATTTCTTGGGTAGTTTGCAGTTTTAAAATTATGTTTTAAAATGGACTATCATATGCTTACCGTAACTTGA
AAGTATTTCGATTTCTTGGCTTTATATATCTTGTGGAAAGGACGAAACACCGGCGATAAAGCCTAGAACC
AAACTCGAGTTTGATTCTAGGCTTTACTCGTTTTTGAATTCTCGACCTCGAGACAAATGGCAGTATTCAT
CCACAATTTTAAAAGAAAAGGGGGGATTGGGGGGTACAGTGCAGGGGAAAGAATAGTAGACATAATAGCA
ACAGACATACAAACTAAAGAATTACAAAAACAAATTACAAAAATTCAAAATTTTCGGGTTTATTACAGGG
ACAGCAGAGATCCACTTTGGCCGCGGCTCGAGGGGGTTGGGGTTGCGCCTTTTCCAAGGCAGCCCTGGGT
TTGCGCAGGGACGCGGCTGCTCTGGGCGTGGTTCCGGGAAACGCAGCGGCGCCGACCCTGGGTCTCGCAC
ATTCTTCACGTCCGTTCGCAGCGTCACCCGGATCTTCGCCGCTACCCTTGTGGGCCCCCCGGCGACGCTT
CCTGCTCCGCCCCTAAGTCGGGAAGGTTCCTTGCGGTTCGCGGCGTGCCGGACGTGACAAACGGAAGCCG
CACGTCTCACTAGTACCCTCGCAGACGGACAGCGCCAGGGAGCAATGGCAGCGCGCCGACCGCGATGGGC
TGTGGCCAATAGCGGCTGCTCAGCAGGGCGCGCCGAGAGCAGCGGCCGGGAAGGGGCGGTGCGGGAGGCG
GGGTGTGGGGCGGTAGTGTGGGCCCTGTTCCTGCCCGCGCGGTGTTCCGCATTCTGCAAGCCTCCGGAGC
GCACGTCGGCAGTCGGCTCCCTCGTTGACCGAATCACCGACCTCTCTCCCCAGGGGGATCCACCGGAGCT
TACCATGACCGAGTACAAGCCCACGGTGCGCCTCGCCACCCGCGACGACGTCCCCAGGGCCGTACGCACC
CTCGCCGCCGCGTTCGCCGACTACCCCGCCACGCGCCACACCGTCGATCCGGACCGCCACATCGAGCGGG
TCACCGAGCTGCAAGAACTCTTCCTCACGCGCGTCGGGCTCGACATCGGCAAGGTGTGGGTCGCGGACGA
CGGCGCCGCGGTGGCGGTCTGGACCACGCCGGAGAGCGTCGAAGCGGGGGCGGTGTTCGCCGAGATCGGC
CCGCGCATGGCCGAGTTGAGCGGTTCCCGGCTGGCCGCGCAGCAACAGATGGAAGGCCTCCTGGCGCCGC
ACCGGCCCAAGGAGCCCGCGTGGTTCCTGGCCACCGTCGGCGTCTCGCCCGACCACCAGGGCAAGGGTCT
GGGCAGCGCCGTCGTGCTCCCCGGAGTGGAGGCGGCCGAGCGCGCCGGGGTGCCCGCCTTCCTGGAGACC
TCCGCGCCCCGCAACCTCCCCTTCTACGAGCGGCTCGGCTTCACCGTCACCGCCGACGTCGAGGTGCCCG
AAGGACCGCGCACCTGGTGCATGACCCGCAAGCCCGGTGCCTGACGCCCGCCCCACGACCCGCAGCGCCC
GACCGAAAGGAGCGCACGACCCCATGCATCGGTACCTTTAAGACCAATGACTTACAAGGCAGCTGTAGAT
CTTAGCCACTTTTTAAAAGAAAAGGGGGGACTGGAAGGGCTAATTCACTCCCAACGAAGACAAGATCTGC
TTTTTGCTTGTACTGGGTCTCTCTGGTTAGACCAGATCTGAGCCTGGGAGCTCTCTGGCTAACTAGGGAA
CCCACTGCTTAAGCCTCAATAAAGCTTGCCTTGAGTGCTTCAAGTAGTGTGTGCCCGTCTGTTGTGTGAC
TCTGGTAACTAGAGATCCCTCAGACCCTTTTAGTCAGTGTGGAAAATCTCTAGCAGTAGTAGTTCATGTC
ATCTTATTATTCAGTATTTATAACTTGCAAAGAAATGAATATCAGAGAGTGAGAGGAACTTGTTTATTGC
AGCTTATAATGGTTACAAATAAAGCAATAGCATCACAAATTTCACAAATAAAGCATTTTTTTCACTGCAT
TCTAGTTGTGGTTTGTCCAAACTCATCAATGTATCTTATCATGTCTGGCTCTAGCTATCCCGCCCCTAAC
TCCGCCCATCCCGCCCCTAACTCCGCCCAGTTCCGCCCATTCTCCGCCCCATGGCTGACTAATTTTTTTT
ATTTATGCAGAGGCCGAGGCCGCCTCGGCCTCTGAGCTATTCCAGAAGTAGTGAGGAGGCTTTTTTGGAG
GCCTAGGGACGTACCCAATTCGCCCTATAGTGAGTCGTATTACGCGCGCTCACTGGCCGTCGTTTTACAA
CGTCGTGACTGGGAAAACCCTGGCGTTACCCAACTTAATCGCCTTGCAGCACATCCCCCTTTCGCCAGCT
GGCGTAATAGCGAAGAGGCCCGCACCGATCGCCCTTCCCAACAGTTGCGCAGCCTGAATGGCGAATGGG
[124 nt withheld, positions 5110-5233]
C
[91 nt withheld, positions 5235-5325]
A
[49 nt withheld, positions 5327-5375]
CCTTTGACGTTGGAGTCCACGTTCTTT
[37 nt withheld, positions 5403-5439]
ACCCTATCTCGGTCTATTCTTTTGATTTATAAGGGATTTTGCCGATTTCGGCCTATTGGTTAAAAAATGA
GCTGATTTAACAAAAATTTAACGCGAATTTTAACAAAATATTAACGCTTACAATTTAGGTGGCACTTTTC
GGGGAAATGTGCGCGGAACCCCTATTTGTTTATTTTTCTAAATACATTCAAATATGTATCCGCTCATGAG
ACAATAACCCTGATAAATGCTTCAATAATATTGAAAAAGGAAGAGTATGAGTATTCAACATTTCCGTGTC
GCCCTTATTCCCTTTTTTGCGGCATTTTGCCTTCCTGTTTTTGCTCACCCAGAAACGCTGGTGAAAGTAA
AAGATGCTGAAGATCAGTTGGGTGCACGAGTGGGTTACATCGAACTGGATCTCAACAGCGGTAAGATCCT
TGAGAGTTTTCGCCCCGAAGAACGTTTTCCAATGATGAGCACTTTTAAAGTTCTGCTATGTGGCGCGGTA
TTATCCCGTATTGACGCCGGGCAAGAGCAACTCGGTCGCCGCATACACTATTCTCAGAATGACTTGGTTG
AGTACTCACCAGTCACAGAAAAGCATCTTACGGATGGCATGACAGTAAGAGAATTATGCAGTGCTGCCAT
AACCATGAGTGATAACACTGCGGCCAACTTACTTCTGACAACGATCGGAGGACCGAAGGAGCTAACCGCT
TTTTTGCACAACATGGGGGATCATGTAACTCGCCTTGATCGTTGGGAACCGGAGCTGAATGAAGCCATAC
CAAACGACGAGCGTGACACCACGATGCCTGTAGCAATGGCAACAACGTTGCGCAAACTATTAACTGGCGA
ACTACTTACTCTAGCTTCCCGGCAACAATTAATAGACTGGATGGAGGCGGATAAAGTTGCAGGACCACTT
CTGCGCTCGGCCCTTCCGGCTGGCTGGTTTATTGCTGATAAATCTGGAGCCGGTGAGCGTGGGTCTCGCG
GTATCATTGCAGCACTGGGGCCAGATGGTAAGCCCTCCCGTATCGTAGTTATCTACACGACGGGGAGTCA
GGCAACTATGGATGAACGAAATAGACAGATCGCTGAGATAGGTGCCTCACTGATTAAGCATTGGTAACTG
TCAGACCAAGTTTACTCATATATACTTTAGATTGATTTAAAACTTCATTTTTAATTTAAAAGGATCTAGG
TGAAGATCCTTTTTGATAATCTCATGACCAAAATCCCTTAACGTGAGTTTTCGTTCCACTGAGCGTCAGA
CCCCGTAGAAAAGATCAAAGGATCTTCTTGAGATCCTTTTTTTCTGCGCGTAATCTGCTGCTTGCAAACA
AAAAAACCACCGCTACCAGCGGTGGTTTGTTTGCCGGATCAAGAGCTACCAACTCTTTTTCCGAAGGTAA
CTGGCTTCAGCAGAGCGCAGATACCAAATACTGTTCTTCTAGTGTAGCCGTAGTTAGGCCACCACTTCAA
GAACTCTGTAGCACCGCCTACATACCTCGCTCTGCTAATCCTGTTACCAGTGGCTGCTGCCAGTGGCGAT
AAGTCGTGTCTTACCGGGTTGGACTCAAGACGATAGTTACCGGATAAGGCGCAGCGGTCGGGCTGAACGG
GGGGTTCGTGCACACAGCCCAGCTTGGAGCGAAC
Features (pLannotate 1.2.2; 25 found; start..end, strand, type, name):
    415..507     +  CDS            lacI (fragment): lac repressor; lacI; The lac repressor binds to the lac operator to inhibit transcription in E. coli. This inhibition can be relieved by adding lactose or isopropyl-β-D-thiogalactopyranoside (IPTG).
    520..541     +  protein_bind   CAP binding site: CAP binding activates transcription in the presence of cAMP. E. coli catabolite activator protein
    556..586     +  promoter       lac promoter: promoter for the E. coli lac operon
    594..610     +  protein_bind   lac operator: The lac repressor binds to the lac operator to inhibit transcription in E. coli. This inhibition can be relieved by adding lactose or isopropyl-β-D-thiogalactopyranoside (IPTG). lac repressor encoded by lacI
    655..673     +  promoter       T3 promoter: promoter for bacteriophage T3 RNA polymerase
    701..927     +  promoter       RSV promoter: Rous sarcoma virus enhancer/promoter
    928..1108    +  LTR            5' LTR (truncated): truncated 5' long terminal repeat (LTR) from HIV-1
   1155..1280    +  misc_feature   HIV-1 Ψ: packaging signal of human immunodeficiency virus type 1
   1264..1627    +  CDS            HIV-1 gag (fragment): gag protein from human immunodeficiency virus 1; gag
   1773..2006    +  misc_feature   RRE: The Rev response element (RRE) of HIV-1 allows for Rev-dependent mRNA export from the nucleus to the cytoplasm.
   2383..2483    +  CDS            Rev (fragment): human immunodeficiency virus 1 (HIV-1) Rev protein; rev; enhances nuclear export of unspliced and incompletely spliced viral mRNAs
   2533..2773    +  promoter       U6 promoter: RNA polymerase III promoter for human U6 snRNA
   2877..2994    +  misc_feature   cPPT/CTS: central polypurine tract and central termination sequence of HIV-1
   3043..3553    +  promoter       hPGK promoter: human phosphoglycerate kinase 1 promoter
   3575..4174    +  CDS            PuroR: puromycin N-acetyltransferase; pac from Streptomyces alboniger; confers resistance to puromycin
   4217..4300    +  CDS            nef (fragment): NEF_HV1Z2 - Experimental evidence at protein level: Swiss-Prot protein existence level 1. Extracellular Nef protein targets CD4(+) T-lymphocytes for apoptosis by interacting with CXCR4 surface receptors. From Human immunodeficiency virus type 1 group M subtype D (isolate Z2/CDC-Z34) (HIV-1).
   4302..4535    +  LTR            3' LTR (ΔU3): self-inactivating 3' long terminal repeat (LTR) from HIV-1
   4607..4728    +  polyA_signal   SV40 poly(A) signal: SV40 polyadenylation signal
   4768..4903    +  rep_origin     SV40 ori: SV40 origin of replication
   4924..4942    -  promoter       T7 promoter: promoter for bacteriophage T7 RNA polymerase
   4950..5105    +  CDS            lacZα (fragment): LacZα fragment of β-galactosidase; lacZ fragment
   5110..5538    +  rep_origin     f1 ori (sequence partly withheld): f1 bacteriophage origin of replication; arrow indicates direction of (+) strand synthesis
   5591..5695    +  promoter       AmpR promoter: bla
   5696..6556    +  CDS            AmpR: β-lactamase; bla; confers resistance to ampicillin, carbenicillin, and related antibiotics
   6727..232     +  rep_origin     ori (across the origin): high-copy-number ColE1/pMB1/pBR322/pUC origin of replication
