[The description below was written by a language model from this plasmid's Addgene catalogue record and pLannotate feature annotations shown in this document.]
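Description:
PLKO.1-STAU1-CDS is a lentiviral shRNA vector built on the pLKO.1 backbone and designed to knock down human STAU1 (Staufen 1) with a hairpin that targets the coding sequence of the transcript. The hairpin is expressed from a human U6 RNA polymerase III promoter. A separate cassette, in which the human PGK promoter drives puromycin N-acetyltransferase, allows transduced or transfected mammalian cells to be selected with puromycin.

These units sit within a self-inactivating HIV-1 transfer-vector frame. An RSV promoter fused to a truncated 5' LTR drives production of the genomic RNA in packaging cells. This is followed by the Ψ packaging signal with a partial gag sequence, the Rev response element for Rev-dependent nuclear export, a cPPT/CTS element, and a ΔU3 3' LTR that disables LTR promoter activity after integration. Packaging functions must be supplied in trans. Outside the viral region lie an SV40 poly(A) signal and SV40 origin, an f1 origin, remnants of lac/lacZα sequence with flanking T3 and T7 promoters, and a high-copy ColE1/pUC origin. An ampicillin resistance gene provides selection in E. coli.

Two sequence records accompany the entry and they differ. The repository's sequencing result is 7,083 nt, with only a short interval between the U6 promoter and cPPT, as expected for a cloned hairpin. The depositor's 8,901 nt record carries a much longer segment at this position, including a match to a bacterial deoC1 gene, which looks like an unreplaced stuffer from the parental vector. The shorter record therefore appears to represent the finished construct. The hairpin itself is not annotated in either table. The construct is used for stable STAU1 depletion in human cells, and the associated work concerns structure-mediated RNA decay.
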