Addgene plasmid #136048: PLKO.1-STAU1-CDS
Purpose: STAU1 shRNA (Targeting CDS) inserted into the PLKO.1 plasmid (CGAGTAAAGCCTAGAATCAAA)
Depositing lab: Anthony Leung. Depositing organization: Johns Hopkins School of Public Health. Publication: Structure-Mediated RNA Decay by UPF1 and G3BP1. Fischer JW, Busa VF, Shao Y, Leung AKL. Mol Cell. 2020 Apr 2;78(1):70-84.e6. doi: 10.1016/j.molcel.2020.01.021. Epub 2020 Feb 3. PubMed 32017897.
Backbone
  Vector backbone: PLKO.1
  Vector type: Mammalian Expression, Lentiviral
  Selectable markers: Puromycin
Growth in bacteria
  Bacterial resistance: Ampicillin, 100 μg/mL
  Growth temperature: 30°C
  Growth strain: NEB Stable
  Copy number: Unknown
Gene/Insert
  Gene/Insert name: STAU1
  gRNA/shRNA sequence: CGAGTAAAGCCTAGAATCAAA
  Species: H. sapiens (human)
  Entrez Gene: STAU1 (a.k.a. PPP1R150, STAU)
Terms and licenses: Academic/Nonprofit Terms; Industry Terms: Not Available to Industry
How to cite: PLKO.1-STAU1-CDS was a gift from Anthony Leung (Addgene plasmid # 136048 ; http://n2t.net/addgene:136048 ; RRID:Addgene_136048)
